Addgene plasmid #157444: pD649-HAsp-KIRREL2-COMP5AP-AviTag-9xHis
Purpose: Mammalian expression of cell-surface protein extracellular domain fused to COMP5AP-AviTag-9xHis. Protein is secreted from cells.
Depositing lab: Chris Garcia. Depositing organization: Stanford University. Publication: A Human IgSF Cell-Surface Interactome Reveals a Complex Network of Protein-Protein Interactions. Wojtowicz WM, Vielmetter J, Fernandes RA, Siepe DH, Eastman CL, Chisholm GB, Cox S, Klock H, Anderson PW, Rue SM, Miller JJ, Glaser SM, Bragstad ML, Vance J, Lam AW, Lesley SA, Zinn K, Garcia KC. Cell. 2020 Aug 20;182(4):1027-1043.e17. doi: 10.1016/j.cell.2020.07.025. PubMed 32822567.
Backbone
  Vector backbone: pD649
  Backbone size w/o insert (bp): 7153
  Vector type: Mammalian Expression
Growth in bacteria
  Bacterial resistance: Ampicillin, 100 μg/mL
  Growth temperature: 37°C
  Growth strain: DH5alpha
  Copy number: High Copy
Gene/Insert
  Gene/Insert name: KIRREL2 (alt name: KIRR2)
  Species: H. sapiens (human)
  Insert size (bp): 1470
  Entrez Gene: KIRREL2 (a.k.a. FILTRIN, NEPH3, NLG1)
  Promoter: CMV/SP6
  Tag / fusion protein: COMP5AP-AviTag-9xHis (C terminal on backbone)
  Cloning method: Restriction Enzyme; 5′ cloning site GCGGCCGC (not destroyed); 3′ cloning site GGCGCGCC (not destroyed)
  Sequencing primers: 5′ ATTTAGGTGACACTATAG; 3′ CGTCGCACTCCATCACGGTG
Resource information
  A portion of this plasmid was derived from a plasmid made by: synthesis by ThermoFisher
Terms and licenses: Academic/Nonprofit Terms; Industry Terms: Not Available to Industry
Depositor comments: Some plasmids in this collection may have an IS4-like element ISVsa5 family transposase upstream of the CMV promoter.
How to cite: pD649-HAsp-KIRREL2-COMP5AP-AviTag-9xHis was a gift from Chris Garcia (Addgene plasmid # 157444 ; http://n2t.net/addgene:157444 ; RRID:Addgene_157444)
