[The description below was written by a language model from this plasmid's Addgene catalogue record and pLannotate feature annotations shown in this document.]
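Description:
pD649-HAsp-KIRREL2-COMP5AP-AviTag-9xHis is a mammalian expression plasmid on the pD649 backbone, designed to secrete the extracellular domain of human KIRREL2 (also known as NEPH3 or filtrin), an immunoglobulin-superfamily cell-surface protein, as a tagged multimeric fusion. It is maintained in E. coli at high copy through a ColE1/pUC-type origin and selected with ampicillin via the β-lactamase gene. The feature table also shows an SV40 early promoter/EM7 promoter unit driving a puromycin N-acetyltransferase coding sequence ending at an SV40 polyadenylation signal, which could allow selection in mammalian cells, although the record does not describe such use. Small fragments of KanR, lacZα, ble and an f1 origin are annotated as well and appear to be backbone remnants.

Expression is driven by the CMV immediate-early enhancer and promoter, followed by a fragment of CMV intron A and an SP6 promoter that also serves as a sequencing primer site. The reading frame opens with a secretion signal: the name indicates "HAsp", while the automated annotation matches a fragment of a mouse immunoglobulin heavy-chain signal sequence. The KIRREL2 ectodomain, cloned between retained NotI and AscI sites, follows. Downstream on the backbone are a segment of rat cartilage oligomeric matrix protein, whose coiled coil pentamerises the fusion, then human placental alkaline phosphatase, an AviTag for enzymatic biotinylation and a polyhistidine tag (9xHis by name, annotated as 8xHis), ending at a bGH polyadenylation signal. Pentamerisation raises avidity for weak binding partners, alkaline phosphatase gives an enzymatic readout, and the His tag permits purification. The construct belongs to a collection built for mapping interactions among human IgSF cell-surface proteins. The depositor notes that some plasmids in the set may carry an IS4-like transposase insertion upstream of the CMV promoter, but none is annotated here.
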