Features (pLannotate 1.2.2; 24 found; start..end, strand, type, name):
    119..143     -  CDS            KanR (fragment): aminoglycoside phosphotransferase; aph(3')-Ia; confers resistance to kanamycin
    254..842     +  rep_origin     ori: high-copy-number ColE1/pMB1/pBR322/pUC origin of replication
   1067..1084    +  terminator     rrnB T2 terminator (fragment): transcription terminator T2 from the E. coli rrnB gene
   1109..1128    -  CDS            lacZα (fragment): LacZα fragment of β-galactosidase; lacZ fragment
   1584..1600    +  protein_bind   lac operator: The lac repressor binds to the lac operator to inhibit transcription in E. coli. This inhibition can be relieved by adding lactose or isopropyl-β-D-thiogalactopyranoside (IPTG). lac repressor encoded by lacI
   1843..2146    +  enhancer       CMV enhancer: human cytomegalovirus immediate early enhancer
   2147..2350    +  promoter       CMV promoter: human cytomegalovirus (CMV) immediate early promoter
   2486..2529    +  intron         CMV intron (fragment): modified intron A from human cytomegalovirus
   2581..2599    +  promoter       SP6 promoter: promoter for bacteriophage SP6 RNA polymerase
   2603..2640    +  CDS            IgH signal sequence (fragment): signal sequence from the mouse immunoglobulin heavy chain variable region
   2710..4218    +  CDS            KIRREL2 (fragment): KIRR2_HUMAN - Also known as NEPH3. Experimental evidence at protein level: Swiss-Prot protein existence level 1. May regulate basal insulin secretion. From Homo sapiens (Human).
   4315..4494    +  CDS            Comp (fragment): COMP_RAT - Experimental evidence at protein level: Swiss-Prot protein existence level 1. May play a role in the structural integrity of cartilage via its interaction with other extracellular matrix proteins such as the collagens and fibronectin. Can mediate the interaction of chondrocytes with the cartilage extracellular matrix through interaction with cell surface integrin receptors. Could play a role in the pathogenesis of osteoarthritis. Potent suppressor of apoptosis in both primary chondrocytes and transformed cells. Suppresses apoptosis by blocking the activation of caspase-3 and by indu
   4482..5934    +  CDS            SEAP (fragment): secreted alkaline phosphatase from human placenta The natural enzyme has a C-terminal transmembrane sequence that is replaced by a GPI anchor.
   5959..6000    +  CDS            AviTag™ (fragment): peptide tag that allows for enzymatic biotinylation
   6004..6027    +  CDS            8xHis: 8xHis affinity tag
   6173..6284    +  polyA_signal   bGH poly(A) signal: bovine growth hormone polyadenylation signal
   6285..6393    +  rep_origin     f1 ori (fragment): f1 bacteriophage origin of replication; arrow indicates direction of (+) strand synthesis
   6407..6736    +  promoter       SV40 promoter: SV40 enhancer and early promoter
   6784..6831    +  promoter       EM7 promoter: synthetic bacterial promoter&nbsp
   6850..7449    +  CDS            PuroR (fragment): puromycin N-acetyltransferase; pac from Streptomyces; confers resistance to puromycin
   7459..7584    +  CDS            ble (fragment): BLE_KLEPN - Experimental evidence at protein level: Swiss-Prot protein existence level 1. Binding protein with a strong affinity to the bleomycin family of antibiotics. Binds to CL990; an antimitotic-antibiotic compound. From Klebsiella pneumoniae.
   7579..7700    +  polyA_signal   SV40 poly(A) signal: SV40 polyadenylation signal
   7753..8613    -  CDS            AmpR: β-lactamase; bla; confers resistance to ampicillin, carbenicillin, and related antibiotics
   8616..89      -  promoter       AmpR promoter (fragment) (across the origin): bla
>Addgene plasmid #157444 | pD649-HAsp-KIRREL2-COMP5AP-AviTag-9xHis | addgene full sequence | sequence record 436986 | Addgene NGS Result
TTTCAATATTATTGAAGCATTTATCAGGGTTATTGTCTCATGAGCGGATACATATTTGAATGTATTTAGA
AAAATAAACAAATAGGGGTCAGTGTTACAACCAATTAACCAATTCTGAACATTATCGCGAGCCCATTTAT
ACCTGAATATGGCTCATAACACCCCTTGCTCATGACCAAAATCCCTTAACGTGAGTTACGCGCGCGTCGT
TCCACTGAGCGTCAGACCCCGTAGAAAAGATCAAAGGATCTTCTTGAGATCCTTTTTTTCTGCGCGTAAT
CTGCTGCTTGCAAACAAAAAAACCACCGCTACCAGCGGTGGTTTGTTTGCCGGATCAAGAGCTACCAACT
CTTTTTCCGAAGGTAACTGGCTTCAGCAGAGCGCAGATACCAAATACTGTTCTTCTAGTGTAGCCGTAGT
TAGCCCACCACTTCAAGAACTCTGTAGCACCGCCTACATACCTCGCTCTGCTAATCCTGTTACCAGTGGC
TGCTGCCAGTGGCGATAAGTCGTGTCTTACCGGGTTGGACTCAAGACGATAGTTACCGGATAAGGCGCAG
CGGTCGGGCTGAACGGGGGGTTCGTGCACACAGCCCAGCTTGGAGCGAACGACCTACACCGAACTGAGAT
ACCTACAGCGTGAGCTATGAGAAAGCGCCACGCTTCCCGAAGGGAGAAAGGCGGACAGGTATCCGGTAAG
CGGCAGGGTCGGAACAGGAGAGCGCACGAGGGAGCTTCCAGGGGGAAACGCCTGGTATCTTTATAGTCCT
GTCGGGTTTCGCCACCTCTGACTTGAGCGTCGATTTTTGTGATGCTCGTCAGGGGGGCGGAGCCTATGGA
AAAACGCCAGCAACGCGGCCTTTTTACGGTTCCTGGCCTTTTGCTGGCCTTTTGCTCACATGTTCTTTCC
TGCGTTATCCCCTGATTCTGTGGATAACCGTATTACCGCCTTTGAGTGAGCTGATACCGCTCGCCGCAGC
CGAACGACCGAGCGCAGCGAGTCAGTGAGCGAGGAAGCGGAAGGCGAGAGTAGGGAACTGCCAGGCATCA
AACTAAGCAGAAGGCCCCTGACGGATGGCCTTTTTGCGTTTCTACAAACTCTTTCTGTGTTGTAAAACGA
CGGCCAGTCTTAAGCTCGGGCCCCCTGGGCGGTTCTGATAACGAGTAATCGTTAATCCGCAAATAACGTA
AAAACCCGCTTCGGCGGGTTTTTTTATGGGGGGAGTTTAGGGAAAGAGCATTTGTCAGAATATTTAAGGG
CGCCTGTCACTTTGCTTGATATATGAGAATTATTTAACCTTATAAATGAGAAAAAAGCAACGCACTTTAA
ATAAGATACGTTGCTTTTTCGATTGATGAACACCTATAATTAAACTATTCATCTATTATTTATGATTTTT
TGTATATACAATATTTCTAGTTTGTTAAAGAGAATTAAGAAAATAAATCTCGAAAATAATAAAGGGAAAA
TCAGTTTTTGATATCAAAATTATACATGTCAACGATAATACAAAATATAATACAAACTATAAGATGTTAT
CAGTATTTATTATCATTTAGAATAAATTTTGTGTCGCCCTTAATTGTGAGCGGATAACAATTACGAGCTT
CATGCACAGTGGCGTTGACTCAATATTGGCCATTAGCCATATTATTCATTGGTTATATAGCATAAATCAA
TATTGGCTATTGGCCATTGCATACGTTGTATCTATATCATAATATGTACATTTATATTGGCTCATGTCCA
ATATGACCGCCATGTTGGCATTGATTATTGACTAGTTATTAATAGTAATCAATTACGGGGTCATTAGTTC
ATAGCCCATATATGGAGTTCCGCGTTACATAACTTACGGTAAATGGCCCGCCTGGCTGACCGCCCAACGA
CCCCCGCCCATTGACGTCAATAATGACGTATGTTCCCATAGTAACGCCAATAGGGACTTTCCATTGACGT
CAATGGGTGGAGTATTTACGGTAAACTGCCCACTTGGCAGTACATCAAGTGTATCATATGCCAAGTACGC
CCCCTATTGACGTCAATGACGGTAAATGGCCCGCCTGGCATTATGCCCAGTACATGACCTTATGGGACTT
TCCTACTTGGCAGTACATCTACGTATTAGTCATCGCTATTACCATGGTGATGCGGTTTTGGCAGTACATC
AATGGGCGTGGATAGCGGTTTGACTCACGGGGATTTCCAAGTCTCCACCCCATTGACGTCAATGGGAGTT
TGTTTTGGCACCAAAATCAACGGGACTTTCCAAAATGTCGTAACAACTCCGCCCCATTGACGCAAATGGG
CGGTAGGCGTGTACGGTGGGAGGTCTATATAAGCAGAGCTCGTTTAGTGAACCGTCAGATCGCCTGGAGA
CGCCATCCACGCTGTTTTGACCTCCATAGAAGACACCGGGACCGATCCAGCCTCCGCGGCCGGGAACGGT
GCATTGGAACGCGGATTCCCCGTGCCAAGAGTGACGTAAGTACCGCCTATAGAGTCTATAGGCCCACCCC
CTTGGCTTCGTTAGAACGCGGCTACAATTAATACATAACCTTATGTATCATACACATACGATTTAGGTGA
CACTATAGAATAACATCCACTTTGCCTTTCTCTCCACAGGTGTCCACTCCCAGGTCCAACTGCACCTCGG
TTCTATCGAAAACGCGCCTGCTAGCGCCACCATGAAGACCATCATTGCCCTGAGCTACATCTTCTGCCTG
GTGTTCGCTGCGGCCGCCGGACCTTCTCCTCATTTTCTGCAACAGCCCGAGGACCTGGTGGTGCTGCTTG
GAGAAGAAGCCAGACTGCCTTGCGCTCTGGGAGCCTATTGGGGACTTGTGCAGTGGACCAAGTCTGGACT
GGCCCTTGGCGGACAGAGAGATCTTCCTGGCTGGTCCAGATACTGGATCAGCGGCAATGCCGCCAACGGA
CAGCACGACCTGCACATCAGACCTGTGGAACTGGAAGATGAGGCCAGCTACGAGTGCCAGGCTACACAGG
CTGGACTGAGAAGCAGACCTGCTCAGCTGCATGTGCTGGTGCCACCTGAAGCTCCTCAGGTTCTCGGAGG
CCCTTCTGTGTCTCTGGTTGCTGGCGTGCCAGCCAACCTGACCTGTAGATCTCGGGGAGATGCCCGGCCT
ACACCTGAGCTGCTGTGGTTTAGAGATGGCGTGCTGCTGGATGGCGCCACCTTTCATCAGACCCTGCTGA
AAGAGGGCACCCCTGGCAGCGTGGAAAGCACCCTTACACTGACCCCTTTCAGCCACGATGACGGCGCCAC
ATTCGTGTGCAGAGCCAGATCTCAGGCCCTGCCTACCGGCAGAGATACCGCCATTACACTGAGCCTGCAG
TACCCTCCTGAAGTGACCCTGTCTGCCTCTCCACACACAGTGCAAGAGGGCGAGAAAGTGATCTTTCTGT
GCCAAGCCACCGCTCAGCCTCCAGTGACAGGATACAGATGGGCCAAAGGCGGCTCTCCTGTGCTGGGAGC
TAGAGGCCCTAGACTGGAAGTGGTGGCCGATGCCAGCTTTCTGACCGAGCCTGTGTCCTGCGAAGTGTCC
AATGCCGTGGGCAGCGCCAATAGAAGCACAGCCCTGGATGTGCTGTTCGGCCCTATCCTGCAGGCCAAGC
CTGAACCTGTGTCTGTGGACGTGGGCGAAGATGCCTCCTTTAGCTGCGCTTGGAGGGGCAACCCTCTGCC
TAGAGTGACCTGGACTAGAAGAGGCGGAGCACAGGTGCTCGGATCTGGCGCTACACTGAGACTCCCATCT
GTGGGACCTGAGGACGCCGGCGATTATGTGTGTAGAGCCGAAGCCGGACTGAGCGGACTTAGAGGTGGTG
CCGCTGAGGCTAGACTGACCGTGAATGCTCCTCCTGTCGTGACAGCCCTGCATAGCGCTCCAGCCTTTCT
GAGAGGACCCGCTAGACTGCAGTGCCTGGTGTTTGCTTCCCCTGCTCCTGATGCCGTCGTGTGGTCTTGG
GATGAGGGCTTTCTGGAAGCCGGCAGCCAGGGCAGATTCCTGGTGGAAACATTCCCCGCTCCAGAGAGCA
GAGGCGGACTTGGACCAGGACTGATCAGCGTGCTGCACATCTCTGGCACCCAAGAGAGCGACTTCAGCAG
AAGCTTCAACTGCAGCGCCCGGAACAGACTCGGAGAAGGCGGTGCTCAAGCCTCTCTGGGCAGAAGAGAT
CTGCTGCCCACAGTCAGAGGCGCGCCGGAAGATCAAGTTGATCCAAGATTGATTGATGGCAAGGGCGGAT
CTCTGGAGGTGCTGTTCCAGGGACCAGGCGGAAGCGGCAATCCCGGCGGCGATCTGGCCCCCCAGATGCT
GCGCGAGCTGCAGGAGACCAATGCCGCCCTGCAGGACGTGCGCGAGCTGCTGCGCCACCGCGTGAAGGAG
ATCACCTTCCTGAAGAACACCGTGATGGAGTGCGACGCCTGCGGTATGCAGCCCTCTAGAGGCTCCGGCT
CCATCATCCCAGTTGAGGAGGAGAACCCGGACTTCTGGAACCGCGAGGCAGCCGAGGCCCTGGGTGCCGC
CAAGAAGCTGCAGCCTGCACAGACAGCCGCCAAGAACCTCATCATCTTCCTGGGCGATGGGATGGGGGTG
TCTACGGTGACAGCTGCCAGGATCCTAAAAGGGCAGAAGAAGGACAAACTGGGGCCTGAGATACCCCTGG
CCATGGACCGCTTCCCATATGTGGCTCTGTCCAAGACATACAATGTAGACAAACATGTGCCAGACAGTGG
AGCCACAGCCACGGCCTACCTGTGCGGGGTCAAGGGCAACTTCCAGACCATTGGCTTGAGTGCAGCCGCC
CGCTTTAACCAGTGCAACACGACACGCGGCAACGAGGTCATCTCCGTGATGAATCGGGCCAAGAAAGCAG
GGAAGTCAGTGGGAGTGGTAACCACCACACGAGTGCAGCACGCCTCGCCAGCCGGCACCTACGCCCACAC
GGTGAACCGCAACTGGTACTCGGACGCCGACGTGCCTGCCTCGGCCCGCCAGGAGGGGTGCCAGGACATC
GCTACGCAGCTCATCTCCAACATGGACATTGACGTGATCCTAGGTGGAGGCCGAAAGTACATGTTTCGCA
TGGGAACCCCAGACCCTGAGTACCCAGATGACTACAGCCAAGGTGGGACCAGGCTGGACGGGAAGAATCT
GGTGCAGGAATGGCTGGCGAAGCGCCAGGGTGCCCGGTATGTGTGGAACCGCACTGAGCTCATGCAGGCT
TCCCTGGACCCGTCTGTGACCCATCTCATGGGTCTCTTTGAGCCTGGAGACATGAAATACGAGATCCACC
GAGACTCCACACTGGACCCCTCCCTGATGGAGATGACAGAGGCTGCCCTGCGCCTGCTGAGCAGGAACCC
CCGCGGCTTCTTCCTCTTCGTGGAGGGTGGTCGCATCGACCATGGTCATCATGAAAGCAGGGCTTACCGG
GCACTGACTGAGACGATCATGTTCGACGACGCCATTGAGAGGGCGGGCCAGCTCACCAGCGAGGAGGACA
CGCTGAGCCTCGTCACTGCCGACCACTCCCACGTCTTCTCCTTCGGAGGCTACCCCCTGCGAGGGAGCTC
CATCTTCGGGCTGGCCCCTGGCAAGGCCCGGGACAGGAAGGCCTACACGGTCCTCCTATACGGAAACGGT
CCAGGCTATGTGCTCAAGGACGGCGCCCGGCCGGATGTTACCGAGAGCGAGAGCGGGAGCCCCGAGTATC
GGCAGCAGTCAGCAGTGCCCCTGGACGAAGAGACCCACGCAGGCGAGGACGTGGCGGTGTTCGCGCGCGG
CCCGCAGGCGCACCTGGTTCACGGCGTGCAGGAGCAGACCTTCATAGCGCACGTCATGGCCTTCGCCGCC
TGCCTGGAGCCCTACACCGCCTGCGACCTGGCGCCCCCCGCCGGCACCACCGACGCCGCGCACCCGGGTG
GCGGAGGACTGAACGACATCTTCGAGGCTCAGAAAATCGAATGGCACGAACATCACCATCACCATCACCA
TCACCATTAAGGCCGGCCTGTAGTCACTGGCACAACGCGTTACCCGGTAAGCCAATCGGGTATACACGGT
CGTCATACTGCAGACAGGGTTCTTCTACTTTGCAAGATAGTCTTGAGTAGTAAAATAAATAGATAGAGAA
AATCAGCCTCGACTGTGCCTTCTAGTTGCCAGCCATCTGTTGTTTGCCCCTCCCCCGTGCCTTCCTTGAC
CCTGGAAGGTGCCACTCCCACTGTCCTTTCCTAATAAAATGAGGAAATTGCATCACAACACTCAACCCTA
TCTCGGTCTATTCTTTTGATTTATAAGGGATTTTGCCGATTTCGGCCTATTGGTTAAAAAATGAGCTGAT
TTAACAAAAATTTAACGCGAATTAATTCTGTGGAATGTGTGTCAGTTAGGGTGTGGAAAGTCCCCAGGCT
CCCCAGCAGGCAGAAGTATGCAAAGCATGCATCTCAATTAGTCAGCAACCAGGTGTGGAAAGTCCCCAGG
CTCCCCAGCAGGCAGAAGTATGCAAAGCATGCATCTCAATTAGTCAGCAACCATAGTCCCGCCCCTAACT
CCGCCCATCCCGCCCCTAACTCCGCCCAGTTCCGCCCATTCTCCGCCCCATGGCTGACTAATTTTTTTTA
TTTATGCAGAGGCCGAGGCCGCCTCTGCCTCTGAGCTATTCCAGAAGTAGTGAGGAGGCTTTTTTGGAGG
CCTAGGCTTTTGCAAAAAGCTCCCGGGAGCTTGTATATCCATTTTCGGATCTGATCAGCACGTGTTGACA
ATTAATCATCGGCATAGTATATCGGCATAGTATAATACGACAAGGTGAGGAACTAAACCATGACCGAGTA
CAAGCCCACGGTGCGCCTCGCCACCCGCGACGACGTCCCCAGGGCCGTACGCACCCTCGCCGCCGCGTTC
GCCGACTACCCCGCCACGCGCCACACCGTCGATCCGGACCGCCACATCGAGCGGGTCACCGAGCTGCAAG
AACTCTTCCTCACGCGCGTCGGGCTCGACATCGGCAAGGTGTGGGTCGCGGACGACGGCGCCGCGGTGGC
GGTCTGGACCACGCCGGAGAGCGTCGAAGCGGGGGCGGTGTTCGCCGAGATCGGCCCGCGCATGGCCGAG
TTGAGCGGTTCCCGGCTGGCCGCGCAGCAACAGATGGAAGGCCTCCTGGCGCCGCACCGGCCCAAGGAGC
CCGCGTGGTTCCTGGCCACCGTCGGCGTCTCGCCCGACCACCAGGGCAAGGGTCTGGGCAGCGCCGTCGT
GCTCCCCGGAGTGGAGGCGGCCGAGCGCGCCGGGGTGCCCGCCTTCCTGGAGACATCCGCGCCCCGCAAC
CTCCCCTTCTACGAGCGGCTCGGCTTCACCGTCACCGCCGACGTCGAGGTGCCCGAAGGACCGCGCACCT
GGTGCATGACCCGCAAGCCCGGTGCCTGACACGTGCTACGAGATTTCGATTCCACCGCCGCCTTCTATGA
AAGGTTGGGCTTCGGAATCGTTTTCCGGGACGCCGGCTGGATGATCCTCCAGCGCGGGGATCTCATGCTG
GAGTTCTTCGCCCACCCCAACTTGTTTATTGCAGCTTATAATGGTTACAAATAAAGCAATAGCATCACAA
ATTTCACAAATAAAGCATTTTTTTCACTGCATTCTAGTTGTGGTTTGTCCAAACTCATCAATGTATCTTA
TCATGTCTGTATACCGTCGACCTCTAGCTAGAGCTTGGCGTAATCATGGTCATTACCAATGCTTAATCAG
TGAGGCACCTATCTCAGCGATCTGTCTATTTCGTTCATCCATAGTTGCCTGACTCCCCGTCGTGTAGATA
ACTACGATACGGGAGGGCTTACCATCTGGCCCCAGCGCTGCGATGATACCGCGAGAACCACGCTCACCGG
CTCCGGATTTATCAGCAATAAACCAGCCAGCCGGAAGGGCCGAGCGCAGAAGTGGTCCTGCAACTTTATC
CGCCTCCATCCAGTCTATTAATTGTTGCCGGGAAGCTAGAGTAAGTAGTTCGCCAGTTAATAGTTTGCGC
AACGTTGTTGCCATCGCTACAGGCATCGTGGTGTCACGCTCGTCGTTTGGTATGGCTTCATTCAGCTCCG
GTTCCCAACGATCAAGGCGAGTTACATGATCCCCCATGTTGTGCAAAAAAGCGGTTAGCTCCTTCGGTCC
TCCGATCGTTGTCAGAAGTAAGTTGGCCGCAGTGTTATCACTCATGGTTATGGCAGCACTGCATAATTCT
CTTACTGTCATGCCATCCGTAAGATGCTTTTCTGTGACTGGTGAGTACTCAACCAAGTCATTCTGAGAAT
AGTGTATGCGGCGACCGAGTTGCTCTTGCCCGGCGTCAATACGGGATAATACCGCGCCACATAGCAGAAC
TTTAAAAGTGCTCATCATTGGAAAACGTTCTTCGGGGCGAAAACTCTCAAGGATCTTACCGCTGTTGAGA
TCCAGTTCGATGTAACCCACTCGTGCACCCAACTGATCTTCAGCATCTTTTACTTTCACCAGCGTTTCTG
GGTGAGCAAAAACAGGAAGGCAAAATGCCGCAAAAAAGGGAATAAGGGCGACACGGAAATGTTGAATACT
CATATTCTTCCTT
