>Addgene plasmid #157444 | pD649-HAsp-KIRREL2-COMP5AP-AviTag-9xHis | depositor partial sequence | sequence record 303998 | insert (extracellular domain)
GGACCTTCTCCTCATTTTCTGCAACAGCCCGAGGACCTGGTGGTGCTGCTTGGAGAAGAAGCCAGACTGC
CTTGCGCTCTGGGAGCCTATTGGGGACTTGTGCAGTGGACCAAGTCTGGACTGGCCCTTGGCGGACAGAG
AGATCTTCCTGGCTGGTCCAGATACTGGATCAGCGGCAATGCCGCCAACGGACAGCACGACCTGCACATC
AGACCTGTGGAACTGGAAGATGAGGCCAGCTACGAGTGCCAGGCTACACAGGCTGGACTGAGAAGCAGAC
CTGCTCAGCTGCATGTGCTGGTGCCACCTGAAGCTCCTCAGGTTCTCGGAGGCCCTTCTGTGTCTCTGGT
TGCTGGCGTGCCAGCCAACCTGACCTGTAGATCTCGGGGAGATGCCCGGCCTACACCTGAGCTGCTGTGG
TTTAGAGATGGCGTGCTGCTGGATGGCGCCACCTTTCATCAGACCCTGCTGAAAGAGGGCACCCCTGGCA
GCGTGGAAAGCACCCTTACACTGACCCCTTTCAGCCACGATGACGGCGCCACATTCGTGTGCAGAGCCAG
ATCTCAGGCCCTGCCTACCGGCAGAGATACCGCCATTACACTGAGCCTGCAGTACCCTCCTGAAGTGACC
CTGTCTGCCTCTCCACACACAGTGCAAGAGGGCGAGAAAGTGATCTTTCTGTGCCAAGCCACCGCTCAGC
CTCCAGTGACAGGATACAGATGGGCCAAAGGCGGCTCTCCTGTGCTGGGAGCTAGAGGCCCTAGACTGGA
AGTGGTGGCCGATGCCAGCTTTCTGACCGAGCCTGTGTCCTGCGAAGTGTCCAATGCCGTGGGCAGCGCC
AATAGAAGCACAGCCCTGGATGTGCTGTTCGGCCCTATCCTGCAGGCCAAGCCTGAACCTGTGTCTGTGG
ACGTGGGCGAAGATGCCTCCTTTAGCTGCGCTTGGAGGGGCAACCCTCTGCCTAGAGTGACCTGGACTAG
AAGAGGCGGAGCACAGGTGCTCGGATCTGGCGCTACACTGAGACTCCCATCTGTGGGACCTGAGGACGCC
GGCGATTATGTGTGTAGAGCCGAAGCCGGACTGAGCGGACTTAGAGGTGGTGCCGCTGAGGCTAGACTGA
CCGTGAATGCTCCTCCTGTCGTGACAGCCCTGCATAGCGCTCCAGCCTTTCTGAGAGGACCCGCTAGACT
GCAGTGCCTGGTGTTTGCTTCCCCTGCTCCTGATGCCGTCGTGTGGTCTTGGGATGAGGGCTTTCTGGAA
GCCGGCAGCCAGGGCAGATTCCTGGTGGAAACATTCCCCGCTCCAGAGAGCAGAGGCGGACTTGGACCAG
GACTGATCAGCGTGCTGCACATCTCTGGCACCCAAGAGAGCGACTTCAGCAGAAGCTTCAACTGCAGCGC
CCGGAACAGACTCGGAGAAGGCGGTGCTCAAGCCTCTCTGGGCAGAAGAGATCTGCTGCCCACAGTCAGA
